>Addgene plasmid #200093 | WT GLUT1-GFP | addgene full sequence | sequence record 392554 | Addgene NGS Result
TCCGCGTTACATAACTTACGGTAAATGGCCCGCCTGGCTGACCGCCCAACGACCCCCGCCCATTGACGTC
AATAATGACGTATGTTCCCATAGTAACGCCAATAGGGACTTTCCATTGACGTCAATGGGTGGAGTATTTA
CGGTAAACTGCCCACTTGGCAGTACATCAAGTGTATCATATGCCAAGTACGCCCCCTATTGACGTCAATG
ACGGTAAATGGCCCGCCTGGCATTATGCCCAGTACATGACCTTATGGGACTTTCCTACTTGGCAGTACAT
CTACGTATTAGTCATCGCTATTACCATGGTGATGCGGTTTTGGCAGTACATCAATGGGCGTGGATAGCGG
TTTGACTCACGGGGATTTCCAAGTCTCCACCCCATTGACGTCAATGGGAGTTTGTTTTGGCACCAAAATC
AACGGGACTTTCCAAAATGTCGTAACAACTCCGCCCCATTGACGCAAATGGGCGGTAGGCGTGTACGGTG
GGAGGTCTATATAAGCAGAGCTCAATAAAAGAGCCCACAACCCCTCACTCGGCGCGCCAGTCTTCCGATA
GACTGCGTCGCCCGGGTACCCGTATTCCCAATAAAGCCTCTTGCTGTTTGCATCCGAATCGTGGTCTCGC
TGTTCCTTGGGAGGGTCTCCTCTGAGTGATTGACTACCCACGACGGGGGTCTTTCATTTGGGGGCTCGTC
CGGGATTTGGAGACCCCTGCCCAGGGACCACCGACCCACCACCGGGAGGTAAGCTGGCCAGCAACTTATC
TGTGTCTGTCCGATTGTCTAGTGTCTATGTTTGATGTTATGCGCCTGCGTCTGTACTAGTTAGCTAACTA
GCTCTGTATCTGGCGGACCCGTGGTGGAACTGACGAGTTCTGAACACCCGGCCGCAACCCTGGGAGACGT
CCCAGGGACTTTGGGGGCCGTTTTTGTGGCCCGACCTGAGGAAGGGAGTCGATGTGGAATCCGACCCCGT
CAGGATATGTGGTTCTGGTAGGAGACGAGAACCTAAAACAGTTCCCGCCTCCGTCTGAATTTTTGCTTTC
GGTTTGGAACCGAAGCCGCGCGTCTTGTCTGCTGCAGCGCTGCAGCATCGTTCTGTGTTGTCTCTGTCTG
ACTGTGTTTCTGTATTTGTCTGAAAATTAGGGCCAGACTGTTACCACTCCCTTAAGTTTGACCTTAGGTC
ACTGGAAAGATGTCGAGCGGATCGCTCACAACCAGTCGGTAGATGTCAAGAAGAGACGTTGGGTTACCTT
CTGCTCTGCAGAATGGCCAACCTTTAACGTCGGATGGCCGCGAGACGGCACCTTTAACCGAGACCTCATC
ACCCAGGTTAAGATCAAGGTCTTTTCACCTGGCCCGCATGGACACCCAGACCAGGTCCCCTACATCGTGA
CCTGGGAAGCCTTGGCTTTTGACCCCCCTCCCTGGGTCAAGCCCTTTGTACACCCTAAGCCTCCGCCTCC
TCTTCCTCCATCCGCCCCGTCTCTCCCCCTTGAACCTCCTCGTTCGACCCCGCCTCGATCCTCCCTTTAT
CCAGCCCTCACTCCTTCTCTAGGCGCCGGAATTGAAGATCTGGGGGATCGATCCTCTAGAGTCCGTTACA
TAACTTACGGTAAATGGCCCGCCTGGCTGACCGCCCAACGACCCCCGCCCATTGACGTCAATAATGACGT
ATGTTCCCATAGTAACGCCAATAGGGACTTTCCATTGACGTCAATGGGTGGAGTATTTACGGTAAACTGC
CCACTTGGCAGTACATCAAGTGTATCATATGCCAAGTACGCCCCCTATTGACGTCAATGACGGTAAATGG
CCCGCCTGGCATTATGCCCAGTACATGACCTTATGGGACTTTCCTACTTGGCAGTACATCTACGTATTAG
TCATCGCTATTACCATGGTGATGCGGTTTTGGCAGTACATCAATGGGCGTGGATAGCGGTTTGACTCACG
GGGATTTCCAAGTCTCCACCCCATTGACGTCAATGGGAGTTTGTTTTGGCACCAAAATCAACGGGACTTT
CCAAAATGTCGTAACAACTCCGCCCCATTGACGCAAATGGGCGGTAGGCGTGTACGGTGGGAGGTCTATA
TAAGCAGAGCTCGTTTAGTGAACCGTCAGATCGCCTGGAGACGCCATCCACGCTGTTTTGACCTCCATAG
AAGACACCGGGACCGATCCAGCCTCCGCGGCCGGGAACGGTGCATTGGAACGGACCTGCAGGAATTGATC
CGCGGCCGCATGGAGCCCAGCAGCAAGAAGCTGACGGGTCGCCTCATGCTGGCCGTGGGAGGAGCAGTGC
TTGGCTCCCTGCAGTTTGGCTACAACACTGGAGTCATCAATGCCCCCCAGAAGGTGATCGAGGAGTTCTA
CAACCAGACATGGGTCCACCGCTATGGGGAGAGCATCCTGCCCACCACGCTCACCACGCTCTGGTCCCTC
TCAGTGGCCATCTTTTCTGTTGGGGGCATGATTGGCTCCTTCTCTGTGGGCCTTTTCGTTAACCGCTTTG
GCCGGCGGAATTCAATGCTGATGATGAACCTGCTGGCCTTCGTGTCCGCCGTGCTCATGGGCTTCTCGAA
ACTGGGCAAGTCCTTTGAGATGCTGATCCTGGGCCGCTTCATCATCGGTGTGTACTGCGGCCTGACCACA
GGCTTCGTGCCCATGTATGTGGGTGAAGTGTCACCCACAGCCCTTCGTGGGGCCCTGGGCACCCTGCACC
AGCTGGGCATCGTCGTCGGCATCCTCATCGCCCAGGTGTTCGGCCTGGACTCCATCATGGGCAACAAGGA
CCTGTGGCCCCTGCTGCTGAGCATCATCTTCATCCCGGCCCTGCTGCAGTGCATCGTGCTGCCCTTCTGC
CCCGAGAGTCCCCGCTTCCTGCTCATCAACCGCAACGAGGAGAACCGGGCCAAGAGTGTGCTAAAGAAGC
TGCGCGGGACAGCTGACGTGACCCATGACCTGCAGGAGATGAAGGAAGAGAGTCGGCAGATGATGCGGGA
GAAGAAGGTCACCATCCTGGAGCTGTTCCGCTCCCCCGCCTACCGCCAGCCCATCCTCATCGCTGTGGTG
CTGCAGCTGTCCCAGCAGCTGTCTGGCATCAACGCTGTCTTCTATTACTCCACGAGCATCTTCGAGAAGG
CGGGGGTGCAGCAGCCTGTGTATGCCACCATTGGCTCCGGTATCGTCAACACGGCCTTCACTGTCGTGTC
GCTGTTTGTGGTGGAGCGAGCAGGCCGGCGGACCCTGCACCTCATAGGCCTCGCTGGCATGGCGGGTTGT
GCCATACTCATGACCATCGCGCTAGCACTGCTGGAGCAGCTACCCTGGATGTCCTATCTGAGCATCGTGG
CCATCTTTGGCTTTGTGGCCTTCTTTGAAGTGGGTCCTGGCCCCATCCCATGGTTCATCGTGGCTGAACT
CTTCAGCCAGGGTCCACGTCCAGCTGCCATTGCCGTTGCAGGCTTCTCCAACTGGACCTCAAATTTCATT
GTGGGCATGTGCTTCCAGTATGTGGAGCAACTGTGTGGTCCCTACGTCTTCATCATCTTCACTGTGCTCC
TGGTTCTGTTCTTCATCTTCACCTACTTCAAAGTTCCTGAGACTAAAGGCCGGACCTTCGATGAGATCGC
TTCCGGCTTCCGGCAGGGGGGAGCCAGCCAAAGTGACAAGACACCCGAGGAGCTGTTCCATCCCCTGGGG
GCTGATTCCCAAGTGAAGGGTGGGCGCGCCGACCCAGCTTTCTTGTACAAAGTGGTTCGATCTAGAATGG
CTAGCAAAGGAGAAGAACTTTTCACTGGAGTTGTCCCAATTCTTGTTGAATTAGATGGTGATGTTAATGG
GCACAAATTTTCTGTCAGTGGAGAGGGTGAAGGTGATGCTACATACGGAAAGCTTACCCTTAAATTTATT
TGCACTACTGGAAAACTACCTGTTCCATGGCCAACACTTGTCACTACTTTCTCTTATGGTGTTCAATGCT
TTTCCCGTTATCCGGATCATATGAAACGGCATGACTTTTTCAAGAGTGCCATGCCCGAAGGTTATGTACA
GGAACGCACTATATCTTTCAAAGATGACGGGAACTACAAGACGCGTGCTGAAGTCAAGTTTGAAGGTGAT
ACCCTTGTTAATCGTATCGAGTTAAAAGGTATTGATTTTAAAGAAGATGGAAACATTCTCGGACACAAAC
TCGAGTACAACTATAACTCACACAATGTATACATCACGGCAGACAAACAAAAGAATGGAATCAAAGCTAA
CTTCAAAATTCGCCACAACATTGAAGATGGATCCGTTCAACTAGCAGACCATTATCAACAAAATACTCCA
ATTGGCGATGGCCCTGTCCTTTTACCAGACAACCATTACCTGTCGACACAATCTGCCCTTTCGAAAGATC
CCAACGAAAAGCGTGACCACATGGTCCTTCTTGAGTTTGTAACTGCTGCTGGGATTACACATGGCATGGA
TGAGCTCTACAAATAATTAATTAACGGATCCGGAATTCCGCCCCCCCCCCCCCCCCCCCTCTCCCTCCCC
CCCCCCTAACGTTACTGGCCGAAGCCGCTTGGAATAAGGCCGGTGTGCGTTTGTCTATATGTTATTTTCC
ACCATATTGCCGTCTTTTGGCAATGTGAGGGCCCGGAAACCTGGCCCTGTCTTCTTGACGAGCATTCCTA
GGGGTCTTTCCCCTCTCGCCAAAGGAATGCAAGGTCTGTTGAATGTCGTGAAGGAAGCAGTTCCTCTGGA
AGCTTCTTGAAGACAAACAACGTCTGTAGCGACCCTTTGCAGGCAGCGGAACCCCCCACCTGGCGACAGG
TGCCTCTGCGGCCAAAAGCCACGTGTATAAGATACACCTGCAAAGGCGGCACAACCCCAGTGCCACGTTG
TGAGTTGGATAGTTGTGGAAAGAGTCAAATGGCTCTCCTCAAGCGTATTCAACAAGGGGCTGAAGGATGC
CCAGAAGGTACCCCATTGTATGGGATCTGATCTGGGGCCTCGGTGCACATGCTTTACATGTGTTTAGTCG
AGGTTAAAAAAACGTCTAGGCCCCCCGAACCACGGGGACGTGGTTTTCCTTTGAAAAACACGATGATAAG
CTTGCCACAACCCACAAGGAGACGACCTTCCATGACCGAGTACAAGCCCACGGTGCGCCTCGCCACCCGC
GACGACGTCCCCCGGGCCGTACGCACCCTCGCCGCCGCGTTCGCCGACTACCCCGCCACGCGCCACACCG
TCGACCCGGACCGCCACATCGAGCGGGTCACCGAGCTGCAAGAACTCTTCCTCACGCGCGTCGGGCTCGA
CATCGGCAAGGTGTGGGTCGCGGACGACGGCGCCGCGGTGGCGGTCTGGACCACGCCGGAGAGCGTCGAA
GCGGGGGCGGTGTTCGCCGAGATCGGCCCGCGCATGGCCGAGTTGAGCGGTTCCCGGCTGGCCGCGCAGC
AACAGATGGAAGGCCTCCTGGCGCCGCACCGGCCCAAGGAGCCCGCGTGGTTCCTGGCCACCGTCGGCGT
CTCGCCCGACCACCAGGGCAAGGGTCTGGGCAGCGCCGTCGTGCTCCCCGGAGTGGAGGCGGCCGAGCGC
GCCGGGGTGCCCGCCTTCCTGGAGACCTCCGCGCCCCGCAACCTCCCCTTCTACGAGCGGCTCGGCTTCA
CCGTCACCGCCGACGTCGAGGTGCCCGAAGGACCGCGCACCTGGTGCATGACCCGCAAGCCCGGTGCCTG
ACGCCCGCCCCACGACCCGCAGCGCCCGACCGAAAGGAGCGCACGACCCCATGGCTCCGACCGAAGCCAC
CCGGGGCGGCCCCGCCGACCCCGCACCCGCCCCCGAGGCCCACCGACTCTAGTCGAGGGCTGCAGCGCTG
CAGAGGCCGAGTGCAGAACTGCTCCAAAGGGACCTCAAGGCTTTCCGAGGGACACTAGGCTGACTCCATC
GAGCCAGTGTAGAGATAAGCTTATCGATTAGTCCAATTTGTTAAAGACAGGATATCAGTGGTCCAGGCTC
TAGTTTTGACTCAACAATATCACCAGCTGAAGCCTATAGAGTACGAGCCATAGATAAAATAAAAGATTTT
ATTTAGTCTCCAGAAAAAGGGGGGAATGAAAGACCCCACCTGTAGGTTTGGCAAGCTAGCTTAAGTAACG
CCATTTTGCAAGGCATGGAAAAATACATAACTGAGAATAGAGAAGTTCAGATCAAGGTCAGGAACAGATG
GAACAGGGTCGACCCTAGAGAACCATCAGATGTTTCCAGGGTGCCCCAAGGACCTGAAATGACCCTGTGC
CTTATTTGAACTAACCAATCAGTTCGCTTCTCGCTTCTGTTCGCGCGCTTCTGCTCCCCGAGCTCAATAA
AAGAGCCCACAACCCCTCACTCGGGGCGCCAGTCCTCCGATTGACTGAGTCGCCCGGGTACCCGTGTATC
CAATAAACCCTCTTGCAGTTGCATCCGACTTGTGGTCTCGCTGTTCCTTGGGAGGGTCTCCTCTGAGTGA
TTGACTACCCGTCAGCGGGGGTCTTTCATTTGGGGGCTCGTCCGGGATCGGGAGACCCCTGCCCAGGGAC
CACCGACCCACCACCGGGAGGTAAGCTGGCTGCCTCGCGCGTTTCGGTGATGACGGTGAAAACCTCTGAC
ACATGCAGCTCCCGGAGACGGTCACAGCTTGTCTGTAAGCGGATGCCGGGAGCAGACAAGCCCGTCAGGG
CGCGTCAGCGGGTGTTGGCGGGTGTCGGGGCGCAGCCATGACCCAGTCACGTAGCGATAGCGGAGTGTAG
ATCCGGCTGTGGAATGTGTGTCAGTTAGGGTGTGGAAAGTCCCCAGGCTCCCCAGCAGGCAGAAGTATGC
AAAGCATGCATCTCAATTAGTCAGCAACCAGGTGTGGAAAGTCCCCAGGCTCCCCAGCAGGCAGAAGTAT
GCAAAGCATGCATCTCAATTAGTCAGCAACCATAGTCCCGCCCCTAACTCCGCCCATCCCGCCCCTAACT
CCGCCCAGTTCCGCCCATTCTCCGCCCCATGGCTGACTAATTTTTTTTATTTATGCAGAGGCCGAGGCCG
CCTCGGCCTCTGAGCTATTCCAGAAGTAGTGAGGAGGCTTTTTTGGAGGCCTAGGCTTTTGCAAAAAGCT
TACTGGCTTAACTATGCGGCATCAGAGCAGATTGTACTGAGAGTGCACCATATGCGGTGTGAAATACCGC
ACAGATGCGTAAGGAGAAAATACCGCATCAGGCGCTCTTCCGCTTCCTCGCTCACTGACTCGCTGCGCTC
GGTCGTTCGGCTGCGGCGAGCGGTATCAGCTCACTCAAAGGCGGTAATACGGTTATCCACAGAATCAGGG
GATAACGCAGGAAAGAACATGTGAGCAAAAGGCCAGCAAAAGGCCAGGAACCGTAAAAAGGCCGCGTTGC
TGGCGTTTTTCCATAGGCTCCGCCCCCCTGACGAGCATCACAAAAATCGACGCTCAAGTCAGAGGTGGCG
AAACCCGACAGGACTATAAAGATACCAGGCGTTTCCCCCTGGAAGCTCCCTCGTGCGCTCTCCTGTTCCG
ACCCTGCCGCTTACCGGATACCTGTCCGCCTTTCTCCCTTCGGGAAGCGTGGCGCTTTCTCATAGCTCAC
GCTGTAGGTATCTCAGTTCGGTGTAGGTCGTTCGCTCCAAGCTGGGCTGTGTGCACGAACCCCCCGTTCA
GCCCGACCGCTGCGCCTTATCCGGTAACTATCGTCTTGAGTCCAACCCGGTAAGACACGACTTATCGCCA
CTGGCAGCAGCCACTGGTAACAGGATTAGCAGAGCGAGGTATGTAGGCGGTGCTACAGAGTTCTTGAAGT
GGTGGCCTAACTACGGCTACACTAGAAGGACAGTATTTGGTATCTGCGCTCTGCTGAAGCCAGTTACCTT
CGGAAAAAGAGTTGGTAGCTCTTGATCCGGCAAACAAACCACCGCTGGTAGCGGTGGTTTTTTTGTTTGC
AAGCAGCAGATTACGCGCAGAAAAAAAGGATCTCAAGAAGATCCTTTGATCTTTTCTACGGGGTCTGACG
CTCAGTGGAACGAAAACTCACGTTAAGGGATTTTGGTCATGAGATTATCAAAAAGGATCTTCACCTAGAT
CCTTTTAAATTAAAAATGAAGTTTTAAATCAATCTAAAGTATATATGAGTAAACTTGGTCTGACAGTTAC
CAATGCTTAATCAGTGAGGCACCTATCTCAGCGATCTGTCTATTTCGTTCATCCATAGTTGCCTGACTCC
CCGTCGTGTAGATAACTACGATACGGGAGGGCTTACCATCTGGCCCCAGTGCTGCAATGATACCGCGAGA
CCCACGCTCACCGGCTCCAGATTTATCAGCAATAAACCAGCCAGCCGGAAGGGCCGAGCGCAGAAGTGGT
CCTGCAACTTTATCCGCCTCCATCCAGTCTATTAATTGTTGCCGGGAAGCTAGAGTAAGTAGTTCGCCAG
TTAATAGTTTGCGCAACGTTGTTGCCATTGCTGCAGGCATCGTGGTGTCACGCTCGTCGTTTGGTATGGC
TTCATTCAGCTCCGGTTCCCAACGATCAAGGCGAGTTACATGATCCCCCATGTTGTGCAAAAAAGCGGTT
AGCTCCTTCGGTCCTCCGATCGTTGTCAGAAGTAAGTTGGCCGCAGTGTTATCACTCATGGTTATGGCAG
CACTGCATAATTCTCTTACTGTCATGCCATCCGTAAGATGCTTTTCTGTGACTGGTGAGTACTCAACCAA
GTCATTCTGAGAATAGTGTATGCGGCGACCGAGTTGCTCTTGCCCGGCGTCAACACGGGATAATACCGCG
CCACATAGCAGAACTTTAAAAGTGCTCATCATTGGAAAACGTTCTTCGGGGCGAAAACTCTCAAGGATCT
TACCGCTGTTGAGATCCAGTTCGATGTAACCCACTCGTGCACCCAACTGATCTTCAGCATCTTTTACTTT
CACCAGCGTTTCTGGGTGAGCAAAAACAGGAAGGCAAAATGCCGCAAAAAAGGGAATAAGGGCGACACGG
AAATGTTGAATACTCATACTCTTCCTTTTTCAATATTATTGAAGCATTTATCAGGGTTATTGTCTCATGA
GCGGATACATATTTGAATGTATTTAGAAAAATAAACAAATAGGGGTTCCGCGCACATTTCCCCGAAAAGT
GCCACCTGACGTCTAAGAAACCATTATTATCATGACATTAACCTATAAAAATAGGCGTATCACGAGGCCC
TTTCGTCTTCAAGAATTAGCTTGGCCATTGCATACGTTGTATCCATATCATAATATGTACATTTATATTG
GCTCATGTCCAACATTACCGCCATGTTGACATTGATTATTGACTAGTTATTAATAGTAATCAATTACGGG
GTCATTAGTTCATAGCCCATATATGGAGT
Features (pLannotate 1.2.2; 24 found; start..end, strand, type, name):
    309..512     +  promoter       CMV promoter: human cytomegalovirus (CMV) immediate early promoter
    513..688     +  LTR            5' LTR (truncated): truncated long terminal repeat from Moloney murine sarcoma virus
    810..1084    +  misc_feature   MESV Ψ (fragment): packaging signal of murine embryonic stem cell virus
   1151..1567    +  CDS            gag (truncated): truncated Moloney murine leukemia virus (MMLV) gag gene lacking the start codon
   1604..1907    +  enhancer       CMV enhancer: human cytomegalovirus immediate early enhancer
   1908..2111    +  promoter       CMV promoter: human cytomegalovirus (CMV) immediate early promoter
   2250..3725    +  CDS            SLC2A1: GTR1_HUMAN - Also known as GLUT1 From Homo sapiens (Human).
   3742..3766    -  protein_bind   attB2: mutant version of attB; recombination site for the Gateway® BP reaction BP Clonase™
   3777..4496    +  CDS            Cycle 3 GFP: Cycle 3 GFP (Crameri et al., 1996) mammalian codon-optimized
   4519..4539    -  promoter       chicken β-actin promoter (fragment): contains a 21-bp deletion relative to the standard chicken β-actin promoter
   4647..5109    +  misc_feature   IRES: internal ribosome entry site (IRES) of the encephalomyocarditis virus (EMCV)
   5142..5741    +  CDS            PuroR: puromycin N-acetyltransferase; pac from Streptomyces alboniger; confers resistance to puromycin
   5791..5856    +  CDS            dmpM (fragment): DMPM_STRAD - Protein inferred from homology: Swiss-Prot protein existence level 3. From Streptomyces alboniger.
   5869..5940    +  CDS            Mos (fragment): MOS_MOUSE - Experimental evidence at transcript level: Swiss-Prot protein existence level 2. From Mus musculus (Mouse).
   5973..6073    +  CDS            env (fragment): murine leukemia virus gPr80 envelope polyprotein precursor; env; proteolytically cleaved into gp70SU and p15TM subunits
   6115..6540    +  LTR            3' LTR (ΔU3): self-inactivating 3' long terminal repeat (LTR) from Moloney murine leukemia virus
   6609..6649    +  CDS            rop (fragment): Rop protein, which maintains plasmids at low copy number; rop
   6751..6789    +  misc_feature   bom (fragment): basis of mobility region from pBR322
   6806..7135    +  promoter       SV40 promoter: SV40 enhancer and early promoter
   7141..7242    +  misc_feature   bom (fragment): basis of mobility region from pBR322
   7428..8016    -  rep_origin     ori: high-copy-number ColE1/pMB1/pBR322/pUC origin of replication
   8187..9047    -  CDS            AmpR: β-lactamase; bla; confers resistance to ampicillin, carbenicillin, and related antibiotics
   9048..9152    -  promoter       AmpR promoter: bla
   9338..308     +  enhancer       CMV enhancer (across the origin): human cytomegalovirus immediate early enhancer
