[The description below was written by a language model from this plasmid's Addgene catalogue record and pLannotate feature annotations shown in this document.]
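Description:
WT GLUT1-GFP is a self-inactivating gammaretroviral expression plasmid built on the pQCXIP backbone, about 9.4 kb in total, carrying wild-type human GLUT1 (SLC2A1) fused at its C terminus to GFP. It is propagated in E. coli through a high-copy ColE1/pUC-type origin with ampicillin selection from the β-lactamase gene, and the record lists a recombination-tolerant strain for growth, which is common for plasmids with repeated LTR sequences.

The viral portion begins with a hybrid CMV enhancer/promoter joined to a truncated 5' LTR, which drives genomic RNA production in packaging cells. This is followed by a packaging signal and a truncated gag segment lacking its start codon that supports encapsidation. The 3' LTR carries a U3 deletion, so after reverse transcription and integration the LTR promoter activity is lost and expression depends on the internal CMV immediate-early enhancer/promoter. That internal promoter transcribes a bicistronic message: the GLUT1 coding sequence, a short linker that includes a Gateway attB2 site, and a GFP annotated as mammalian codon-optimised Cycle 3 GFP. An EMCV IRES and the puromycin N-acetyltransferase gene follow, so puromycin resistance is coupled to expression of the fusion. The insert sits between NotI and PacI sites. Several small annotated fragments (chicken β-actin promoter, dmpM, Mos, env, rop, bom) look like backbone remnants or chance matches rather than functional parts.

The construct is suited to transient expression or to making retrovirus for stable, puromycin-selected mammalian cell lines in which fluorescent GLUT1 can be followed. The associated study concerns lysosomal trafficking of GLUT1 regulated by TXNIP and ubiquitin, where this plasmid presumably serves as the wild-type reference.
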