Addgene plasmid #200093: WT GLUT1-GFP
Purpose: WT human GLUT1 with a C-terminal GFP tag in pQCXIP vector
Depositing lab: Jason MacGurn. Depositing organization: Vanderbilt University. Publication: Lysosomal trafficking of the glucose transporter GLUT1 requires sequential regulation by TXNIP and ubiquitin. Qualls-Histed SJ, Nielsen CP, MacGurn JA. iScience. 2023 Feb 6;26(3):106150. doi: 10.1016/j.isci.2023.106150. eCollection 2023 Mar 17. PubMed 36890792.
Backbone
  Vector backbone: pQCXIP
  Backbone manufacturer: ClonTech
  Backbone size w/o insert (bp): 7400
  Total vector size (bp): 9409
  Vector type: Mammalian Expression, Retroviral
  Selectable markers: Puromycin
Growth in bacteria
  Bacterial resistance: Ampicillin, 100 μg/mL
  Growth temperature: 37°C
  Growth strain: NEB Stable
  Copy number: High Copy
Gene/Insert
  Gene/Insert name: GLUT1
  Species: H. sapiens (human)
  Insert size (bp): 2245
  GenBank ID: NM_006516.4
  Entrez Gene: SLC2A1 (a.k.a. CSE, DYT17, DYT18, DYT9, EIG12, GLUT, GLUT-1, GLUT1, GLUT1DS, HTLVR, PED, SDCHCN)
  Promoter: CMV
  Tag / fusion protein: GFP (C terminal on insert)
  Cloning method: Restriction Enzyme; 5′ cloning site NotI (not destroyed); 3′ cloning site PacI (not destroyed)
  Sequencing primers: 5′ AACCGTCAGATCGCCTGGAG
Terms and licenses: Academic/Nonprofit Terms; Industry Terms: Not Available to Industry
How to cite: WT GLUT1-GFP was a gift from Jason MacGurn (Addgene plasmid # 200093 ; http://n2t.net/addgene:200093 ; RRID:Addgene_200093)
